>Addgene plasmid #234659 | cBEST3 | addgene full sequence | sequence record 492747 | Addgene NGS Result
TGCAATTAACCCTCACTAAAGGGAACAAAAGCTGGAGCTCCAGAATTCGCTGCTCCTTCGGTCGGACGTG
CGTCTACGGGCACCTTACCGCAGCCGTCGGCTGTGCGACACGGACGGATCGGGCGAACTGGCCGATGCTG
GGAGAAGCGCGCTGCTGTACGGCGCGCACCGGGTGCGGAGCCCCTCGGCGAGCGGTGTGAAACTTCTGTG
AATGGCCTGTTCGGTTGCTTTTTTTATACGGCTGCCAGATAAGGCTTGCAGCATCTGGGCGGCTACCGCT
ATGATCGGGGCGTTCCTGCAATTCTTAGTGCGAGTATCTGAAAGGGGATACGCATGTCCTCCGAGACCGG
CCCCGTGGCCGTGGACCCGACCCTGCGTCGCCGCATCGAGCCGCACGAGTTCGAGGTGTTCTTCGACCCG
CGCGAGCTGCGCAAGGAGACCTGCCTGCTGTACGAGATCAACTGGGGCGGCCGGCACTCCATCTGGCGCC
ACACCTCGCAGAACACCAACAAGCACGTCGAGGTCAACTTCATCGAGAAGTTCACCACCGAGCGGTACTT
CTGCCCGAACACCCGCTGCTCCATCACCTGGTTCCTGTCCTGGTCCCCCTGCGGCGAGTGCTCCCGGGCC
ATCACCGAGTTCCTGTCCCGCTACCCGCACGTCACCCTGTTCATCTACATCGCCCGGCTGTACCACCACG
CCGACCCGCGCAACCGGCAGGGCCTGCGCGACCTGATCTCCTCCGGCGTCACCATCCAGATCATGACCGA
GCAGGAGTCCGGCTACTGCTGGCGGAACTTCGTCAACTACTCCCCGTCCAACGAGGCCCACTGGCCCCGC
TACCCGCACCTGTGGGTCCGCCTGTACGTCCTGGAGCTGTACTGCATCATCCTGGGCCTGCCGCCCTGCC
TGAACATCCTGCGTCGCAAGCAGCCGCAGCTGACCTTCTTCACCATCGCCCTCCAGTCCTGCCACTACCA
GCGCCTGCCGCCCCACATCCTGTGGGCCACCGGCCTGAAGTCCGGCTCCGAGACCCCGGGCACCTCGGAG
TCCGCCACCCCGGAGTCCGACAAGAAGTACTCCATCGGCCTCGCGATCGGCACCAACTCCGTGGGCTGGG
CGGTCATCACCGACGAGTACAAGGTCCCCTCCAAGAAGTTCAAGGTCCTGGGCAACACCGACCGGCACTC
GATCAAGAAGAACCTGATCGGCGCCCTGCTCTTCGACAGCGGCGAGACCGCCGAGGCGACCCGCCTGAAG
CGGACCGCGCGTCGCCGCTACACCCGGCGCAAGAACCGCATCTGCTACCTGCAGGAAATCTTCTCCAACG
AGATGGCCAAGGTGGACGACTCGTTCTTCCACCGCCTGGAGGAGAGCTTCCTGGTGGAGGAGGACAAGAA
GCACGAGCGCCACCCGATCTTCGGCAACATCGTGGACGAGGTGGCCTACCACGAGAAGTACCCCACCATC
TACCACCTCCGCAAGAAGCTGGTGGACTCGACCGACAAGGCGGACCTGCGGCTCATCTACCTGGCCCTCG
CGCACATGATCAAGTTCCGCGGCCACTTCCTCATCGAGGGCGACCTGAACCCGGACAACTCCGACGTGGA
CAAGCTCTTCATCCAGCTGGTGCAGACCTACAACCAGCTGTTCGAGGAGAACCCCATCAACGCCAGCGGC
GTGGACGCCAAGGCGATCCTCTCCGCGCGCCTGAGCAAGTCCCGGCGCCTGGAGAACCTCATCGCCCAGC
TGCCGGGCGAGAAGAAGAACGGCCTCTTCGGCAACCTGATCGCGCTGTCGCTCGGCCTGACCCCCAACTT
CAAGAGCAACTTCGACCTGGCCGAGGACGCGAAGCTCCAGCTGTCCAAGGACACCTACGACGACGACCTG
GACAACCTGCTCGCCCAGATCGGCGACCAGTACGCGGACCTCTTCCTGGCCGCGAAGAACCTCTCGGACG
CCATCCTGCTCAGCGACATCCTGCGGGTCAACACCGAGATCACCAAGGCCCCGCTGTCGGCGAGCATGAT
CAAGCGGTACGACGAGCACCACCAGGACCTGACCCTGCTCAAGGCCCTCGTGCGCCAGCAGCTGCCCGAG
AAGTACAAGGAAATCTTCTTCGACCAGTCCAAGAACGGCTACGCCGGCTACATCGACGGCGGCGCGTCGC
AGGAGGAGTTCTACAAGTTCATCAAGCCGATCCTGGAGAAGATGGACGGCACCGAGGAGCTGCTCGTCAA
GCTGAACCGCGAGGACCTGCTCCGCAAGCAGCGGACCTTCGACAACGGCTCCATCCCGCACCAGATCCAC
CTGGGCGAGCTCCACGCCATCCTCCGGCGCCAGGAGGACTTCTACCCCTTCCTGAAGGACAACCGCGAGA
AGATCGAGAAGATCCTGACCTTCCGCATCCCGTACTACGTCGGCCCCCTGGCCCGCGGCAACTCCCGGTT
CGCGTGGATGACCCGGAAGTCGGAGGAGACCATCACCCCGTGGAACTTCGAGGAGGTCGTGGACAAGGGC
GCGTCCGCGCAGTCGTTCATCGAGCGCATGACCAACTTCGACAAGAACCTCCCGAACGAGAAGGTCCTGC
CCAAGCACTCCCTGCTCTACGAGTACTTCACCGTGTACAACGAGCTGACCAAGGTCAAGTACGTGACCGA
GGGCATGCGGAAGCCGGCCTTCCTGTCGGGCGAGCAGAAGAAGGCGATCGTGGACCTGCTCTTCAAGACC
AACCGCAAGGTCACCGTGAAGCAGCTGAAGGAGGACTACTTCAAGAAGATCGAGTGCTTCGACTCCGTCG
AGATCAGCGGCGTGGAGGACCGCTTCAACGCCTCCCTGGGCACCTACCACGACCTGCTCAAGATCATCAA
GGACAAGGACTTCCTCGACAACGAGGAGAACGAGGACATCCTGGAGGACATCGTCCTCACCCTGACCCTC
TTCGAGGACCGCGAGATGATCGAGGAGCGGCTCAAGACCTACGCCCACCTGTTCGACGACAAGGTGATGA
AGCAGCTGAAGCGTCGCCGCTACACCGGCTGGGGCCGCCTCTCCCGGAAGCTGATCAACGGCATCCGGGA
CAAGCAGAGCGGCAAGACCATCCTGGACTTCCTCAAGTCCGACGGCTTCGCCAACCGCAACTTCATGCAG
CTCATCCACGACGACAGCCTGACCTTCAAGGAGGACATCCAGAAGGCCCAGGTCTCGGGCCAGGGCGACA
GCCTCCACGAGCACATCGCCAACCTGGCGGGCTCCCCGGCGATCAAGAAGGGCATCCTCCAGACCGTCAA
GGTCGTGGACGAGCTGGTCAAGGTGATGGGCCGCCACAAGCCCGAGAACATCGTGATCGAGATGGCCCGG
GAGAACCAGACCACCCAGAAGGGCCAGAAGAACTCGCGCGAGCGGATGAAGCGGATCGAGGAGGGCATCA
AGGAGCTCGGCAGCCAGATCCTGAAGGAGCACCCGGTCGAGAACACCCAGCTGCAGAACGAGAAGCTGTA
CCTCTACTACCTGCAGAACGGCCGCGACATGTACGTGGACCAGGAGCTCGACATCAACCGGCTGTCCGAC
TACGACGTGGACCACATCGTGCCGCAGTCCTTCCTGAAGGACGACTCGATCGACAACAAGGTCCTGACCC
GCTCGGACAAGAACCGGGGCAAGTCCGACAACGTGCCCTCGGAGGAGGTCGTGAAGAAGATGAAGAACTA
CTGGCGCCAGCTGCTCAACGCCAAGCTCATCACCCAGCGCAAGTTCGACAACCTGACCAAGGCCGAGCGG
GGCGGCCTGAGCGAGCTCGACAAGGCGGGCTTCATCAAGCGCCAGCTGGTCGAGACCCGGCAGATCACCA
AGCACGTGGCCCAGATCCTGGACTCCCGGATGAACACCAAGTACGACGAGAACGACAAGCTGATCCGCGA
GGTCAAGGTGATCACCCTCAAGAGCAAGCTGGTCTCCGACTTCCGCAAGGACTTCCAGTTCTACAAGGTC
CGGGAGATCAACAACTACCACCACGCCCACGACGCGTACCTGAACGCCGTCGTGGGCACCGCGCTGATCA
AGAAGTACCCGAAGCTGGAGTCCGAGTTCGTCTACGGCGACTACAAGGTCTACGACGTGCGCAAGATGAT
CGCCAAGAGCGAGCAGGAGATCGGCAAGGCCACCGCGAAGTACTTCTTCTACTCCAACATCATGAACTTC
TTCAAGACCGAGATCACCCTGGCCAACGGCGAGATCCGCAAGCGGCCCCTGATCGAGACCAACGGCGAGA
CCGGCGAGATCGTCTGGGACAAGGGCCGCGACTTCGCCACCGTCCGGAAGGTGCTGTCGATGCCGCAGGT
CAACATCGTGAAGAAAACCGAGGTGCAGACCGGCGGCTTCAGCAAGGAGTCCATCCTCCCCAAGCGCAAC
AGCGACAAGCTGATCGCCCGGAAGAAGGACTGGGACCCGAAGAAGTACGGCGGCTTCGACAGCCCCACCG
TCGCCTACTCCGTGCTGGTCGTGGCGAAGGTCGAGAAGGGCAAGAGCAAGAAGCTGAAGTCCGTGAAGGA
GCTGCTCGGCATCACCATCATGGAGCGCTCCTCGTTCGAGAAGAACCCGATCGACTTCCTGGAGGCCAAG
GGCTACAAGGAGGTCAAGAAGGACCTCATCATCAAGCTGCCCAAGTACAGCCTGTTCGAGCTGGAGAACG
GCCGCAAGCGGATGCTCGCCTCCGCGGGCGAGCTGCAGAAGGGCAACGAGCTGGCCCTCCCGTCGAAGTA
CGTCAACTTCCTGTACCTCGCGTCCCACTACGAGAAGCTGAAGGGCTCGCCCGAGGACAACGAGCAGAAG
CAGCTCTTCGTGGAGCAGCACAAGCACTACCTGGACGAGATCATCGAGCAGATCAGCGAGTTCAGCAAGC
GCGTCATCCTGGCCGACGCGAACCTCGACAAGGTGCTGTCCGCCTACAACAAGCACCGCGACAAGCCGAT
CCGGGAGCAGGCGGAGAACATCATCCACCTGTTCACCCTCACCAACCTGGGCGCCCCCGCCGCGTTCAAG
TACTTCGACACCACCATCGACCGCAAGCGGTACACCTCCACCAAGGAGGTCCTCGACGCGACCCTGATCC
ACCAGAGCATCACCGGCCTGTACGAGACCCGCATCGACCTGTCCCAGCTCGGCGGCGACTCCGGCGGCTC
CACCAACCTGTCCGACATCATCGAGAAGGAGACCGGCAAGCAGCTGGTCATCCAGGAGTCCATCCTGATG
CTGCCGGAGGAAGTCGAGGAAGTCATCGGCAACAAGCCCGAGTCCGACATCCTGGTCCACACCGCCTACG
ACGAGTCCACCGACGAGAACGTCATGCTGCTGACCTCGGACGCCCCCGAGTACAAGCCCTGGGCCCTGGT
CATCCAGGACTCCAACGGCGAGAACAAGATCAAGATGCTGTGATCTAGAGGATCCCCGGGTACCGAGCTC
GGATTCCCCA
[292 nt withheld, positions 5471-5762]
ACTAGTTGTTCACATTCGAACGGTCTCTGCTTTGACAACATGCTGTGCGGTGTGTAAAGTCGTGGCCAAA
GTCTTCCAGCCGCTACAGGGCGCGTCCCATTCGCCATTCAGGCTGCGCAACTGTTGGGAAGGGGGATCGG
TGCGGGCCTCTTCGCTATTACGCCAGCTGGCGAAAGGGGGATGTGCTGCAAGGCGATTAAGTTGGGTAAC
GCCAGGGTTTTCCCAGTCACGACGTTGTAAAACGACGGCCAGTGAGCGCGCGTAATACGACTCACTATAG
GGCGAATTGGGTACCGGGCCCCCCCTCGAGGTCCTCCAGCTTTTGTTCCCTTTAGTGAGGGTTAATTGCG
CGCTTGGCGTAATCATGGTCATAGCTGTTTCCTGTGTGAAATTGTTATCCGCTCACAATTCCACACAACA
TACGAGCCGGAAGCATAAAGTGTAAAGCCTGGGGTGCCTAATGAGTGAGCTAACTCACATTAATTGCGTT
GCGCTCACTGCCCGCTTCCACCGGTGAAGACATGTTTTAGAGCTAGAAATAGCAAGTTAAAATAAGGCTA
GTCCGTTATCAACTTGAAAAAGTGGCACCGAGTCGGTGCTTTTTACTCCATCTGGATTTGTTCAGAACGC
TCGGTTGCCGCCGGGCGTTTTTTATCTAGAGGCCAGGAACCGTAAAAAGGCCGCGTTGCTGGCGTTTTTC
CATAGGCTCCGCCCCCCTGACGAGCATCACAAAAATCGACGCTCAAGTCAGAGGTGGCGAAACCCGACAG
GACTATAAAGATACCAGGCGTTTCCCCCTGGAAGCTCCCTCGTGCGCTCTCCTGTTCCGACCCTGCCGCT
TACCGGATACCTGTCCGCCTTTCTCCCTTCGGGAAGCGTGGCGCTTTCTCATAGCTCACGCTGTAGGTAT
CTCAGTTCGGTGTAGGTCGTTCGCTCCAAGCTGGGCTGTGTGCACGACCCCCCCGTTCAGCCCGACCGCT
GCGCCTTATCCGGTAACTATCGTCTTGAGTCCAACCCGGTAAGACACGACTTATCGCCACTGGCAGCAGC
CACTGGTAACAGGATTAGCAGAGCGAGGTATGTAGGCGGTGCTACAGAGTTCTTGAAGTGGTGGCCTAAC
TACGGCTACACTAGAAGAACAGTATTTGGTATCTGCGCTCTGCTGAAGCCAGTTACCTTCGGAAAAAGAG
TTGGTAGCTCTTGATCCGGCAAACAAACCACCGCTGGTAGCGGTGGTTTTTTTGTTTGCAAGCAGCAGAT
TACGCGCAGAAAAAAAGGATCTCAAGCGGCCGCATCCCATTATGCTTTGGCAGTTTATTCTTGACATGTA
GTGAGGGGGCTGGTATAATCACATACGGCCGATAAAGCAAGCATATAATATTGCGTTTCATCTTTAGAAG
CGAATTTCGCCAATATTATAATTATCAAAGAGAGGGGTGGCAAACGGTATTTGGCATTATTAGGTTAAAA
AATGTAGAAGGAGAGTGAAACCCATGAACTTTAATAAAATTGATTTAGACAATTGGAAGAGAAAAGAGAT
ATTTAATCATTATTTGAACCAACAAACGACTTTTAGTATAACCACAGAAATTGATATTAGTGTTTTATAC
CGAAACATAAAACAAGAAGGATATAAATTTTACCCTGCATTTATTTTCTTAGTGACAAGGGTGATAAACT
CAAATACAGCTTTTAGAACTGGTTACAATAGCGACGGAGAGTTAGGTTATTGGGATAAGTTAGAGCCACT
TTATACAATTTTTGATGGTGTATCTAAAACATTCTCTGGTATTTGGACTCCTGTAAAGAATGACTTCAAA
GAGTTTTATGATTCATACCTTTCTGATGTAGAGAAATATAATGGTTCGGGGAAATTGTTTCCCAAAACAC
CTATACCTGAAAATGCTTTTTCTCTTTCTATTATTCCATGGACTTCATTTACTGGGTTTAACTTAAATAT
CAATAATAATAGTAATTACCTTCTACCCATTATTACAGCAGGAAAATTCATTAATAAAGGTAATTCAATA
TATTTACCGCTATCTTTACAGGTACATCATTCTGTTTGTGATGGTTATCATGCAGGATTGTTTATGAACT
CTATTCAGGAATTGTCAGATAGGCCTAATGACTGGCTTTTATAATATGAGATAATGCCGACTGTACTTTT
TACAGTCGGTTTTCTAATGTCACTAACCTGCCCCGTTAGTTGATGCATGATCATCATAATTCTGTCTCAT
TATCTAGAGTCGCCATTGGGGAAGAAGAGCAGGATTTGCCTGCGGTTGACCGAGACGGAGTGGGCGACGA
TGAACCGGATGGCGTTCGCGTGCGGTCAGATGGATATCTCCATGGACACCCACATGGATATCTCCATGGA
CACCCACATGGATATCTCCATGGACACCCACATGGATATCTCCATCAAATCGAAGGTAAGCAAGCTAGAC
GGTTCATGTACATGAACCGAACGCAGCACCTCCCTCGCCTTGCGGCGCTGGAGCAACAACCCGAGTGCCG
AAGGCCGATGGAAGAGGAAAAAGCCGCAAGGCGAGGGAGGTGCTGCGTTCGCGTTTGGGACAACGTTTAG
CGTCAGTCGAACAGTGGAATCTCGCCGGGTAGATGCTTCAATTTCTCCGCCGCCTCGTCCTCGCGCTCCT
TGCGAGCCCTGTAGCAGCGTTGACGCACGGCACCCTGGCTCATGTTGAAATGCTCGGCGGTCTGCGGCCA
TGTATGGCCCTCGTCATCGTGATATGAGCGGACTGCTTCGCGCATAGCGGCTTGTTCATCAATCCAATCC
TCGCGCTTCATTGCCACCCAGCTCTGAATGGTGCGCGTGGAGACGCCGTATGCTTCAGCTAATTCACGTG
CAGACACCGGGCGCTTCTTCCTCAAAGTCGTCCTTACCATTCCAGTGCCTCCTTCATGACCTGCTGATAT
TTGTTCTCACCGTGTTTGTGTCCTCGTGCGGATTGGATGGCGATGAATGTGGCTGCGTTGGCAATGGCAC
CGTCGAGCCACATGCGGCTGCGGGTGACGATCCATTTGTGGATGCTCTTGGCGATGTCCTCGACCTCACG
CGCGTGCAGCGGATCGGGGAACAGCGAGACGTTGAGTTCGTGGCAGGTGCGGCGCACGTATAGGCGCAAT
GCCTCGCTGCTGGCCTCCGAACAGTCGGGCAGCCGCCGCACGTAGCGGTAGGCGAGCGTGCGGGCCTTGT
CGAAGAGCGTGCAGTTGCGTCCCAGCCCCTGCGTGCGGGCGCGCTTGGTGCGCTTCCAGCTGACGGGCGG
CATATCCCCGTGTTCCTGGAGCGACTGCACGAGCTGTTCCAGGTCGTAGGTGTCCCACTCGATGATGTCC
GACGCCCACGCCGGATGCTCGGGGTTCTTCATCAGAAGTCCCGAATAGCCCATGTCCCCGTCGCAGGAGC
GGCGCAGTCCCTCCGTGGTGGCGTGCAGGAGCTTCAACGGCTTGAGACGCGCCAGATCGGTTCTGGGCAC
CGGAAAGGTGAGCACCCAGCCCGCGTGAGCGTGCCCGTTGGCCGGGTTCTCCGCGATCCAGTTCGGCCGC
ATGCCCTCGTGCTCCCACAGGGCCATCGCCTTGGCGTTCGCGTCGTCGATGTCCACCACGATCGTGTTCA
CCAGCGCGGCGGGGTTCGCCTCGATGTGCTTGCATTTGAGCGCGTCGGCGCGGCTCCTGCGGTGCAGCTG
GGAGTAGTCGTCGTCGCAGCACAGCGGGCGTTCGGGCAGCCACCAGCCTTCGAACGTGCGCGACAGCTCA
AGCGTCGGCTGCGAATACTCATCGGACATGGCTACAGCATACATCGTATTTGTACAGTGAACAAATACGC
GGGAACCAAGTCAGATATTTCAGCCCAGCGAAGCGTCGGCTGAACCCAGCCCAGCACATCCTGCACGAAA
AGCCGCTGGACGGCCCTCAGCCGCTTCTCCACGCCGCTCACGTATGCGCGAGCCTCTCTGACCTGTTCGG
CCGCGTGGAGGCCACTCACGGACGTTTCTGAGCCGTCTGAGCCGTCGGCGTCCGCTGCGCGTTCCGCAGG
CTGAGGC
Features (pLannotate 1.2.2; 21 found; start..end, strand, type, name):
      4..22      +  promoter       T3 promoter: promoter for bacteriophage T3 RNA polymerase
     49..333     +  promoter       gapdh promoter: glyceraldehyde-3-phosphate dehydrogenase promoter from Eggerthella lenta
    334..1020    +  CDS            Apobec1: ABEC1_RAT - Experimental evidence at protein level: Swiss-Prot protein existence level 1. Catalytic component of the apolipoprotein B mRNA editing enzyme complex which is responsible for the postranscriptional editing of a CAA codon for Gln to a UAA codon for stop in the APOB mRNA. May also play a role in the epigenetic regulation of gene expression by participating in DNA demethylation. From Rattus norvegicus (Rat).
   1069..5169    +  CDS            cas9: CAS9_STRP1 - Also known as csn1 From Streptococcus pyogenes serotype M1.
   5182..5430    +  CDS            UGI: UNGI_BPPB2 - Experimental evidence at protein level: Swiss-Prot protein existence level 1. This protein binds specifically and reversibly to the host uracil-DNA glycosylase, preventing removal of uracil residues from PBS2 DNA by the host uracil-excision repair system. From Bacillus phage PBS2 (Bacteriophage PBS2).
   5434..5466    -  misc_feature   MCS (fragment): pUC18/19 multiple cloning site
   5471..5609    -  CDS            M13 gene III (fragment) (sequence withheld): pIII; III; minor coat protein
   5614..5662    -  terminator     fd terminator (sequence withheld): central terminator from bacteriophage fd (Otsuka and Kunisawa, 1982)
   5666..5762    -  CDS            M13 gene VIII (fragment) (sequence withheld): pVIII; VIII; major coat protein
   5841..5857    -  rep_origin     f1 ori (fragment): f1 bacteriophage origin of replication; arrow indicates direction of (+) strand synthesis
   5862..6017    -  CDS            lacZα (fragment): LacZα fragment of β-galactosidase; lacZ fragment
   6025..6043    +  promoter       T7 promoter: promoter for bacteriophage T7 RNA polymerase
   6052..6075    -  misc_feature   MCS (fragment): pBluescript multiple cloning site
   6091..6109    -  promoter       T3 promoter: promoter for bacteriophage T3 RNA polymerase
   6154..6170    -  protein_bind   lac operator: The lac repressor binds to the lac operator to inhibit transcription in E. coli. This inhibition can be relieved by adding lactose or isopropyl-β-D-thiogalactopyranoside (IPTG). lac repressor encoded by lacI
   6178..6208    -  promoter       lac promoter: promoter for the E. coli lac operon
   6223..6244    -  protein_bind   CAP binding site: CAP binding activates transcription in the presence of cAMP. E. coli catabolite activator protein
   6286..6361    +  misc_RNA       gRNA scaffold: guide RNA scaffold for the Streptococcus pyogenes CRISPR/Cas9 system
   6383..6417    +  terminator     lambda t0 terminator: minimal transcription terminator from phage lambda (Scholtissek and Grosse, 1987)
   6459..7047    -  rep_origin     ori: high-copy-number ColE1/pMB1/pBR322/pUC origin of replication
   7256..7900    +  CDS            cat: CAT4_STAAU - Experimental evidence at protein level: Swiss-Prot protein existence level 1. This enzyme is an effector of chloramphenicol resistance in bacteria. From Staphylococcus aureus.
