>Addgene plasmid #234659 | cBEST3 | analyzer sequence | sequence record 461489
TGCAATTAACCCTCACTAAAGGGAACAAAAGCTGGAGCTCCAGAATTCGCTGCTCCTTCGGTCGGACGTG
CGTCTACGGGCACCTTACCGCAGCCGTCGGCTGTGCGACACGGACGGATCGGGCGAACTGGCCGATGCTG
GGAGAAGCGCGCTGCTGTACGGCGCGCACCGGGTGCGGAGCCCCTCGGCGAGCGGTGTGAAACTTCTGTG
AATGGCCTGTTCGGTTGCTTTTTTTATACGGCTGCCAGATAAGGCTTGCAGCATCTGGGCGGCTACCGCT
ATGATCGGGGCGTTCCTGCAATTCTTAGTGCGAGTATCTGAAAGGGGATACGCATGTCCTCCGAGACCGG
CCCCGTGGCCGTGGACCCGACCCTGCGTCGCCGCATCGAGCCGCACGAGTTCGAGGTGTTCTTCGACCCG
CGCGAGCTGCGCAAGGAGACCTGCCTGCTGTACGAGATCAACTGGGGCGGCCGGCACTCCATCTGGCGCC
ACACCTCGCAGAACACCAACAAGCACGTCGAGGTCAACTTCATCGAGAAGTTCACCACCGAGCGGTACTT
CTGCCCGAACACCCGCTGCTCCATCACCTGGTTCCTGTCCTGGTCCCCCTGCGGCGAGTGCTCCCGGGCC
ATCACCGAGTTCCTGTCCCGCTACCCGCACGTCACCCTGTTCATCTACATCGCCCGGCTGTACCACCACG
CCGACCCGCGCAACCGGCAGGGCCTGCGCGACCTGATCTCCTCCGGCGTCACCATCCAGATCATGACCGA
GCAGGAGTCCGGCTACTGCTGGCGGAACTTCGTCAACTACTCCCCGTCCAACGAGGCCCACTGGCCCCGC
TACCCGCACCTGTGGGTCCGCCTGTACGTCCTGGAGCTGTACTGCATCATCCTGGGCCTGCCGCCCTGCC
TGAACATCCTGCGTCGCAAGCAGCCGCAGCTGACCTTCTTCACCATCGCCCTCCAGTCCTGCCACTACCA
GCGCCTGCCGCCCCACATCCTGTGGGCCACCGGCCTGAAGTCCGGCTCCGAGACCCCGGGCACCTCGGAG
TCCGCCACCCCGGAGTCCGACAAGAAGTACTCCATCGGCCTCGCGATCGGCACCAACTCCGTGGGCTGGG
CGGTCATCACCGACGAGTACAAGGTCCCCTCCAAGAAGTTCAAGGTCCTGGGCAACACCGACCGGCACTC
GATCAAGAAGAACCTGATCGGCGCCCTGCTCTTCGACAGCGGCGAGACCGCCGAGGCGACCCGCCTGAAG
CGGACCGCGCGTCGCCGCTACACCCGGCGCAAGAACCGCATCTGCTACCTGCAGGAAATCTTCTCCAACG
AGATGGCCAAGGTGGACGACTCGTTCTTCCACCGCCTGGAGGAGAGCTTCCTGGTGGAGGAGGACAAGAA
GCACGAGCGCCACCCGATCTTCGGCAACATCGTGGACGAGGTGGCCTACCACGAGAAGTACCCCACCATC
TACCACCTCCGCAAGAAGCTGGTGGACTCGACCGACAAGGCGGACCTGCGGCTCATCTACCTGGCCCTCG
CGCACATGATCAAGTTCCGCGGCCACTTCCTCATCGAGGGCGACCTGAACCCGGACAACTCCGACGTGGA
CAAGCTCTTCATCCAGCTGGTGCAGACCTACAACCAGCTGTTCGAGGAGAACCCCATCAACGCCAGCGGC
GTGGACGCCAAGGCGATCCTCTCCGCGCGCCTGAGCAAGTCCCGGCGCCTGGAGAACCTCATCGCCCAGC
TGCCGGGCGAGAAGAAGAACGGCCTCTTCGGCAACCTGATCGCGCTGTCGCTCGGCCTGACCCCCAACTT
CAAGAGCAACTTCGACCTGGCCGAGGACGCGAAGCTCCAGCTGTCCAAGGACACCTACGACGACGACCTG
GACAACCTGCTCGCCCAGATCGGCGACCAGTACGCGGACCTCTTCCTGGCCGCGAAGAACCTCTCGGACG
CCATCCTGCTCAGCGACATCCTGCGGGTCAACACCGAGATCACCAAGGCCCCGCTGTCGGCGAGCATGAT
CAAGCGGTACGACGAGCACCACCAGGACCTGACCCTGCTCAAGGCCCTCGTGCGCCAGCAGCTGCCCGAG
AAGTACAAGGAAATCTTCTTCGACCAGTCCAAGAACGGCTACGCCGGCTACATCGACGGCGGCGCGTCGC
AGGAGGAGTTCTACAAGTTCATCAAGCCGATCCTGGAGAAGATGGACGGCACCGAGGAGCTGCTCGTCAA
GCTGAACCGCGAGGACCTGCTCCGCAAGCAGCGGACCTTCGACAACGGCTCCATCCCGCACCAGATCCAC
CTGGGCGAGCTCCACGCCATCCTCCGGCGCCAGGAGGACTTCTACCCCTTCCTGAAGGACAACCGCGAGA
AGATCGAGAAGATCCTGACCTTCCGCATCCCGTACTACGTCGGCCCCCTGGCCCGCGGCAACTCCCGGTT
CGCGTGGATGACCCGGAAGTCGGAGGAGACCATCACCCCGTGGAACTTCGAGGAGGTCGTGGACAAGGGC
GCGTCCGCGCAGTCGTTCATCGAGCGCATGACCAACTTCGACAAGAACCTCCCGAACGAGAAGGTCCTGC
CCAAGCACTCCCTGCTCTACGAGTACTTCACCGTGTACAACGAGCTGACCAAGGTCAAGTACGTGACCGA
GGGCATGCGGAAGCCGGCCTTCCTGTCGGGCGAGCAGAAGAAGGCGATCGTGGACCTGCTCTTCAAGACC
AACCGCAAGGTCACCGTGAAGCAGCTGAAGGAGGACTACTTCAAGAAGATCGAGTGCTTCGACTCCGTCG
AGATCAGCGGCGTGGAGGACCGCTTCAACGCCTCCCTGGGCACCTACCACGACCTGCTCAAGATCATCAA
GGACAAGGACTTCCTCGACAACGAGGAGAACGAGGACATCCTGGAGGACATCGTCCTCACCCTGACCCTC
TTCGAGGACCGCGAGATGATCGAGGAGCGGCTCAAGACCTACGCCCACCTGTTCGACGACAAGGTGATGA
AGCAGCTGAAGCGTCGCCGCTACACCGGCTGGGGCCGCCTCTCCCGGAAGCTGATCAACGGCATCCGGGA
CAAGCAGAGCGGCAAGACCATCCTGGACTTCCTCAAGTCCGACGGCTTCGCCAACCGCAACTTCATGCAG
CTCATCCACGACGACAGCCTGACCTTCAAGGAGGACATCCAGAAGGCCCAGGTCTCGGGCCAGGGCGACA
GCCTCCACGAGCACATCGCCAACCTGGCGGGCTCCCCGGCGATCAAGAAGGGCATCCTCCAGACCGTCAA
GGTCGTGGACGAGCTGGTCAAGGTGATGGGCCGCCACAAGCCCGAGAACATCGTGATCGAGATGGCCCGG
GAGAACCAGACCACCCAGAAGGGCCAGAAGAACTCGCGCGAGCGGATGAAGCGGATCGAGGAGGGCATCA
AGGAGCTCGGCAGCCAGATCCTGAAGGAGCACCCGGTCGAGAACACCCAGCTGCAGAACGAGAAGCTGTA
CCTCTACTACCTGCAGAACGGCCGCGACATGTACGTGGACCAGGAGCTCGACATCAACCGGCTGTCCGAC
TACGACGTGGACCACATCGTGCCGCAGTCCTTCCTGAAGGACGACTCGATCGACAACAAGGTCCTGACCC
GCTCGGACAAGAACCGGGGCAAGTCCGACAACGTGCCCTCGGAGGAGGTCGTGAAGAAGATGAAGAACTA
CTGGCGCCAGCTGCTCAACGCCAAGCTCATCACCCAGCGCAAGTTCGACAACCTGACCAAGGCCGAGCGG
GGCGGCCTGAGCGAGCTCGACAAGGCGGGCTTCATCAAGCGCCAGCTGGTCGAGACCCGGCAGATCACCA
AGCACGTGGCCCAGATCCTGGACTCCCGGATGAACACCAAGTACGACGAGAACGACAAGCTGATCCGCGA
GGTCAAGGTGATCACCCTCAAGAGCAAGCTGGTCTCCGACTTCCGCAAGGACTTCCAGTTCTACAAGGTC
CGGGAGATCAACAACTACCACCACGCCCACGACGCGTACCTGAACGCCGTCGTGGGCACCGCGCTGATCA
AGAAGTACCCGAAGCTGGAGTCCGAGTTCGTCTACGGCGACTACAAGGTCTACGACGTGCGCAAGATGAT
CGCCAAGAGCGAGCAGGAGATCGGCAAGGCCACCGCGAAGTACTTCTTCTACTCCAACATCATGAACTTC
TTCAAGACCGAGATCACCCTGGCCAACGGCGAGATCCGCAAGCGGCCCCTGATCGAGACCAACGGCGAGA
CCGGCGAGATCGTCTGGGACAAGGGCCGCGACTTCGCCACCGTCCGGAAGGTGCTGTCGATGCCGCAGGT
CAACATCGTGAAGAAAACCGAGGTGCAGACCGGCGGCTTCAGCAAGGAGTCCATCCTCCCCAAGCGCAAC
AGCGACAAGCTGATCGCCCGGAAGAAGGACTGGGACCCGAAGAAGTACGGCGGCTTCGACAGCCCCACCG
TCGCCTACTCCGTGCTGGTCGTGGCGAAGGTCGAGAAGGGCAAGAGCAAGAAGCTGAAGTCCGTGAAGGA
GCTGCTCGGCATCACCATCATGGAGCGCTCCTCGTTCGAGAAGAACCCGATCGACTTCCTGGAGGCCAAG
GGCTACAAGGAGGTCAAGAAGGACCTCATCATCAAGCTGCCCAAGTACAGCCTGTTCGAGCTGGAGAACG
GCCGCAAGCGGATGCTCGCCTCCGCGGGCGAGCTGCAGAAGGGCAACGAGCTGGCCCTCCCGTCGAAGTA
CGTCAACTTCCTGTACCTCGCGTCCCACTACGAGAAGCTGAAGGGCTCGCCCGAGGACAACGAGCAGAAG
CAGCTCTTCGTGGAGCAGCACAAGCACTACCTGGACGAGATCATCGAGCAGATCAGCGAGTTCAGCAAGC
GCGTCATCCTGGCCGACGCGAACCTCGACAAGGTGCTGTCCGCCTACAACAAGCACCGCGACAAGCCGAT
CCGGGAGCAGGCGGAGAACATCATCCACCTGTTCACCCTCACCAACCTGGGCGCCCCCGCCGCGTTCAAG
TACTTCGACACCACCATCGACCGCAAGCGGTACACCTCCACCAAGGAGGTCCTCGACGCGACCCTGATCC
ACCAGAGCATCACCGGCCTGTACGAGACCCGCATCGACCTGTCCCAGCTCGGCGGCGACTCCGGCGGCTC
CACCAACCTGTCCGACATCATCGAGAAGGAGACCGGCAAGCAGCTGGTCATCCAGGAGTCCATCCTGATG
CTGCCGGAGGAAGTCGAGGAAGTCATCGGCAACAAGCCCGAGTCCGACATCCTGGTCCACACCGCCTACG
ACGAGTCCACCGACGAGAACGTCATGCTGCTGACCTCGGACGCCCCCGAGTACAAGCCCTGGGCCCTGGT
CATCCAGGACTCCAACGGCGAGAACAAGATCAAGATGCTGTGATCTAGAGGATCCCCGGGTACCGAGCTC
GGATTCCCCA
[292 nt withheld, positions 5471-5762]
ACTAGTTGTTCACATTCGAACGGTCTCTGCTTTGACAACATGCTGTGCGGTGTGTAAAGTCGTGGCCAAA
GTCTTCTCAGCCGCTACAGGGCGCGTCCCATTCGCCATTCAGGCTGCGCAACTGTTGGGAAGGGCGATCG
GTGCGGGCCTCTTCGCTATTACGCCAGCTGGCGAAAGGGGGATGTGCTGCAAGGCGATTAAGTTGGGTAA
CGCCAGGGTTTTCCCAGTCACGACGTTGTAAAACGACGGCCAGTGAGCGCGCGTAATACGACTCACTATA
GGGCGAATTGGGTACCGGGCCCCCCCTCGAGGTCCTCCAGCTTTTGTTCCCTTTAGTGAGGGTTAATTGC
GCGCTTGGCGTAATCATGGTCATAGCTGTTTCCTGTGTGAAATTGTTATCCGCTCACAATTCCACACAAC
ATACGAGCCGGAAGCATAAAGTGTAAAGCCTGGGGTGCCTAATGAGTGAGCTAACTCACATTAATTGCGT
TGCGCTCACTGCCCGCTTTCCACCGGTGAAGACATGTTTTAGAGCTAGAAATAGCAAGTTAAAATAAGGC
TAGTCCGTTATCAACTTGAAAAAGTGGCACCGAGTCGGTGCTTTTTACTCCATCTGGATTTGTTCAGAAC
GCTCGGTTGCCGCCGGGCGTTTTTTATCTAGAGGCCAGGAACCGTAAAAAGGCCGCGTTGCTGGCGTTTT
TCCATAGGCTCCGCCCCCCTGACGAGCATCACAAAAATCGACGCTCAAGTCAGAGGTGGCGAAACCCGAC
AGGACTATAAAGATACCAGGCGTTTCCCCCTGGAAGCTCCCTCGTGCGCTCTCCTGTTCCGACCCTGCCG
CTTACCGGATACCTGTCCGCCTTTCTCCCTTCGGGAAGCGTGGCGCTTTCTCATAGCTCACGCTGTAGGT
ATCTCAGTTCGGTGTAGGTCGTTCGCTCCAAGCTGGGCTGTGTGCACGACCCCCCCGTTCAGCCCGACCG
CTGCGCCTTATCCGGTAACTATCGTCTTGAGTCCAACCCGGTAAGACACGACTTATCGCCACTGGCAGCA
GCCACTGGTAACAGGATTAGCAGAGCGAGGTATGTAGGCGGTGCTACAGAGTTCTTGAAGTGGTGGCCTA
ACTACGGCTACACTAGAAGAACAGTATTTGGTATCTGCGCTCTGCTGAAGCCAGTTACCTTCGGAAAAAG
AGTTGGTAGCTCTTGATCCGGCAAACAAACCACCGCTGGTAGCGGTGGTTTTTTTGTTTGCAAGCAGCAG
ATTACGCGCAGAAAAAAAGGATCTCAAGCGGCCGCATCCCATTATGCTTTGGCAGTTTATTCTTGACATG
TAGTGAGGGGGCTGGTATAATCACATACGGCCGATAAAGCAAGCATATAATATTGCGTTTCATCTTTAGA
AGCGAATTTCGCCAATATTATAATTATCAAAGAGAGGGGTGGCAAACGGTATTTGGCATTATTAGGTTAA
AAAATGTAGAAGGAGAGTGAAACCCATGAACTTTAATAAAATTGATTTAGACAATTGGAAGAGAAAAGAG
ATATTTAATCATTATTTGAACCAACAAACGACTTTTAGTATAACCACAGAAATTGATATTAGTGTTTTAT
ACCGAAACATAAAACAAGAAGGATATAAATTTTACCCTGCATTTATTTTCTTAGTGACAAGGGTGATAAA
CTCAAATACAGCTTTTAGAACTGGTTACAATAGCGACGGAGAGTTAGGTTATTGGGATAAGTTAGAGCCA
CTTTATACAATTTTTGATGGTGTATCTAAAACATTCTCTGGTATTTGGACTCCTGTAAAGAATGACTTCA
AAGAGTTTTATGATTTATACCTTTCTGATGTAGAGAAATATAATGGTTCGGGGAAATTGTTTCCCAAAAC
ACCTATACCTGAAAATGCTTTTTCTCTTTCTATTATTCCATGGACTTCATTTACTGGGTTTAACTTAAAT
ATCAATAATAATAGTAATTACCTTCTACCCATTATTACAGCAGGAAAATTCATTAATAAAGGTAATTCAA
TATATTTACCGCTATCTTTACAGGTACATCATTCTGTTTGTGATGGTTATCATGCAGGATTGTTTATGAA
CTCTATTCAGAATTGTCAGATAGGCCTAATGACTGGCTTTTATAATATGAGATAATGCCGACTGTACTTT
TTACAGTCGGTTTTCTAATGTCACTAACCTGCCCCGTTAGTTGATGCATGATCATCATAATTCTGTCTCA
TTATCTAGAGTCGCCATTGGGGAAGAAGAGCAGGATTTGCCTGCGGTTGACCGAGACGGAGTGGGCGACG
ATGAACCGGATGGCGTTCGCGTGCGGTCAGATGGATATCTCCATGGACACCCACATGGATATCTCCATGG
ACACCCACATGGATATCTCCATCAAATCGAAGGTAAGCAAGCTAGACGGTTCATGTACATGAACCGAACG
CAGCACCTCCCTCGCCTTGCGGCGCTGGAGCAACAACCCGAGTGCCGAAGGCCGATGGAAGAGGAAAAAG
CCGCAAGGCGAGGGAGGTGCTGCGTTCGCGTTTGGGACAACGTTTAGCGTCAGTCGAACAGTGGAATCTC
GCCGGGTAGATGCTTCGATTTCTCCGCCGCCTCGTCCTCGCGCTCCTTGCGAGCCCTGTAGCAGCGTTGA
CGCACGGCACCCTGGCTCATGTTGAAATGCTCGGCGGTCTGCGGCCATGTATGGCCCTCGTCATCGTGAT
ATGAGCGGACTGCTTCGCGCATAGCGGCTTGTTCATCAATCCAATCCTCGCGCTTCATTGCCACCCAGCT
CTGAATGGTGCGCGTGGAGACGCCGTATGCTTCAGCTAATTCACGTGCAGACACCGGGCGCTTCTTCCTC
AAAGTCGTCCTTACCATTCCAGTGCCTCCTTCATGACCTGCTGATATTTGTTCTCACCGTGTTTGTGTCC
TCGTGCGGATTGGATGGCGATGAATGTGGCTGCGTTGGCAATGGCACCGTCGAGCCACATGCGGCTGCGG
GTGACGATCCATTTGTGGATGCTCTTGGCGATGTCCTCGACCTCACGCGCGTGCAGCGGATCGGGGAACA
GCGAGACGTTGAGTTCGTGGCAGGTGCGGCGCACGTATAGGCGCAATGCCTCGCTGCTGGCCTCCGAACG
GTCGGGCAGCCGCCGCACGTAGCGGTAGGCGAGCGTGCGGGCCTTGTCGAAGAGCGTGCAGTTGCGTCCC
AGCCCCTGCGTGCGGGCGCGCTTGGTGCGCTTCCAGCTGACGGGCGGCATGTCCCCGTGTTCCTGGAGCG
ACTGCACGAGCTGTTCCAGGTCGTAGGTGTCCCACTCGATGATGTCCGACGCCCACGCCGGATGCTCGGG
GTTCTTCATCAGAAGTCCCGAATAGCCCATGTCCCCGTCGCAGGAGCGGCGCAGTCCCTCCGTGGTGGCG
TGCAGGAGCTTCAACGGCTTGAGACGCGCCAGATCGGTTCTGGGCACCGGAAAGGTGAGCACCCAGCCCG
CGTGAGCGTGCCCGTTGGCCGGGTTCTCCGCGATCCAGTTCGGCCGCATGCCCTCGTGCTCCCACAGGGC
CATCGCCTTGGCGTTCGCGTCGTCGATGTCCACCACGATCGTGTTCACCAGCGCGGCGGGGTTCGCCTCG
ATGTGCTTGCATTTGAGCGCGTCGGCGCGGCTCCTGCGGTGCAGCTGGGAGTAGTCGTCGTCGCAGCACA
GCGGGCGTTCGGGCAGCCACCAGCCTTCGAACGTGCGCGACAGCTCAAGCGTCGGCTGCGAATACTCATC
GGACATGGCTACAGCATACATCGTATTTGTACAGTGAACAAATACGCGGGAACCAAGTCAGATATTTCAG
CCCAGCGAAGCGTCGGCTGAACCCAGCCCAGCACATCCTGCACGAAAAGCCGCTGGACGGCCCTCAGCCG
CTTCTCCACGCCGCTCACGTATGCGCGAGCCTCTCTGACCTGTTCGGCCGCGTGGAGGCCACTCACGGAC
GTTTCTGAGCCGTCTGAGCCGTCGGCGTCCGCTGCGCGTTCCGCAGGCTGAGGC
Features (pLannotate 1.2.2; 21 found; start..end, strand, type, name):
      4..22      +  promoter       T3 promoter: promoter for bacteriophage T3 RNA polymerase
     49..333     +  promoter       gapdh promoter: glyceraldehyde-3-phosphate dehydrogenase promoter from Eggerthella lenta
    334..1020    +  CDS            Apobec1: ABEC1_RAT - Experimental evidence at protein level: Swiss-Prot protein existence level 1. Catalytic component of the apolipoprotein B mRNA editing enzyme complex which is responsible for the postranscriptional editing of a CAA codon for Gln to a UAA codon for stop in the APOB mRNA. May also play a role in the epigenetic regulation of gene expression by participating in DNA demethylation. From Rattus norvegicus (Rat).
   1069..5169    +  CDS            cas9: CAS9_STRP1 - Also known as csn1 From Streptococcus pyogenes serotype M1.
   5182..5430    +  CDS            UGI: UNGI_BPPB2 - Experimental evidence at protein level: Swiss-Prot protein existence level 1. This protein binds specifically and reversibly to the host uracil-DNA glycosylase, preventing removal of uracil residues from PBS2 DNA by the host uracil-excision repair system. From Bacillus phage PBS2 (Bacteriophage PBS2).
   5434..5466    -  misc_feature   MCS (fragment): pUC18/19 multiple cloning site
   5471..5609    -  CDS            M13 gene III (fragment) (sequence withheld): pIII; III; minor coat protein
   5614..5662    -  terminator     fd terminator (sequence withheld): central terminator from bacteriophage fd (Otsuka and Kunisawa, 1982)
   5666..5762    -  CDS            M13 gene VIII (fragment) (sequence withheld): pVIII; VIII; major coat protein
   5842..5858    -  rep_origin     f1 ori (fragment): f1 bacteriophage origin of replication; arrow indicates direction of (+) strand synthesis
   5863..6018    -  CDS            lacZα (fragment): LacZα fragment of β-galactosidase; lacZ fragment
   6026..6044    +  promoter       T7 promoter: promoter for bacteriophage T7 RNA polymerase
   6053..6076    -  misc_feature   MCS (fragment): pBluescript multiple cloning site
   6092..6110    -  promoter       T3 promoter: promoter for bacteriophage T3 RNA polymerase
   6155..6171    -  protein_bind   lac operator: The lac repressor binds to the lac operator to inhibit transcription in E. coli. This inhibition can be relieved by adding lactose or isopropyl-β-D-thiogalactopyranoside (IPTG). lac repressor encoded by lacI
   6179..6209    -  promoter       lac promoter: promoter for the E. coli lac operon
   6224..6245    -  protein_bind   CAP binding site: CAP binding activates transcription in the presence of cAMP. E. coli catabolite activator protein
   6288..6363    +  misc_RNA       gRNA scaffold: guide RNA scaffold for the Streptococcus pyogenes CRISPR/Cas9 system
   6385..6419    +  terminator     lambda t0 terminator: minimal transcription terminator from phage lambda (Scholtissek and Grosse, 1987)
   6461..7049    -  rep_origin     ori: high-copy-number ColE1/pMB1/pBR322/pUC origin of replication
   7258..7875    +  CDS            cat: CAT4_STAAU - Experimental evidence at protein level: Swiss-Prot protein existence level 1. This enzyme is an effector of chloramphenicol resistance in bacteria. From Staphylococcus aureus.
