[The description below was written by a language model from this plasmid's Addgene catalogue record and pLannotate feature annotations shown in this document.]
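Description:
cBEST3 is a bacterial CRISPR cytosine base-editing plasmid built on the pMDY23 backbone and associated with work on base editing in Bifidobacterium. In E. coli it replicates from a ColE1/pMB1-type origin, although the catalogue lists it as low copy, and it is selected with chloramphenicol through a Staphylococcus aureus-type cat gene. About 1.9 kb downstream of cat carries no annotation in either sequence record. Any replicon for the target host may lie there, but the record does not state this.

The main payload is a single fusion open reading frame of roughly 5.1 kb: rat APOBEC1 cytidine deaminase, then Streptococcus pyogenes Cas9 in its D10A nickase form, then the phage PBS2 uracil-DNA glycosylase inhibitor (UGI). The coding sequence came from pCRISPR-cBEST. Guided by an sgRNA, the nickase brings the deaminase to a target, where cytosines are converted to uracil. UGI blocks uracil excision repair, which favours C-to-T outcomes without a double-strand break. The catalogue names the driving promoter P3, whereas the automated annotation matches the upstream region to an Eggerthella lenta gapdh promoter. An fd terminator follows the fusion.

The second module, taken from pCRISPomyces-2, is a Golden Gate-compatible sgRNA cassette under the kasO17tss promoter. A lacZα fragment with its lac promoter and operator sits as a stuffer ahead of the S. pyogenes gRNA scaffold and a lambda t0 terminator. This layout suggests that inserting a spacer displaces the lacZα element, which would allow colour screening. The two sequence records (9,829 and 9,806 nt) give essentially the same annotation, differing slightly in coordinates and in the length of cat.

The plasmid serves as an entry vector for cloning guides for targeted C-to-T editing in bacteria.
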