Addgene plasmid #234659: cBEST3
Purpose: Expresses cytosine base editor - spCas9n (D10A) fused to APOBEC1 and UGI, Include Golden Gate compatible cassette for sgRNA insertion
Depositing lab: Mingzi M. Zhang. Depositing organization: National Health Research Institutes (NHRI). Publication: Highly efficient CRISPR-Cas9 base editing in Bifidobacterium with bypass of restriction modification systems. Lin H-C, Hsiao W-C, Hsu Y-C, Lin M-C, Hsu C-C, Zhang MM. Appl Environ Microbiol. 2025 Mar 10:e0198524. doi: 10.1128/aem.01985-24. PubMed 40062897.
Backbone
  Vector backbone: pMDY23
  Vector type: Bacterial Expression, CRISPR, Synthetic Biology
Growth in bacteria
  Bacterial resistance: Low Chloramphenicol, 12.5 μg/mL
  Growth temperature: 37°C
  Growth strain: DH10B
  Copy number: Low Copy
Gene/Insert 1
  Gene/Insert name: spCas9 cytosine base editor (alt name: APOBEC1-spCas9n-UGI fusion protein)
  Species: Synthetic
  Insert size (bp): 5100
  Promoter: P3
  Cloning method: Restriction Enzyme; 5′ cloning site EcoRI (not destroyed); 3′ cloning site SpeI (unknown if destroyed)
  Sequencing primers: 5′ GCAATTAACCCTCACTAAAGG
Gene/Insert 2
  Gene/Insert name: Golden Gate compatible sgRNA insertion cassette
  Species: Synthetic
  Promoter: kasO17tss
  Cloning method: Restriction Enzyme; 5′ cloning site SpeI (not destroyed); 3′ cloning site NotI (not destroyed)
  Sequencing primers: 5′ GGGAAACGCCTGGTATCTTT
Resource information
  A portion of this plasmid was derived from a plasmid made by: Base editor coding sequence was obtained from pCRISPR-cBEST (Addgene 125689) Golden Gate-compatible sgRNA cassette was obtained from pCRISPomyces-2 (Addgene 61737)
Terms and licenses: Academic/Nonprofit Terms; Industry Terms: Not Available to Industry
How to cite: cBEST3 was a gift from Mingzi M. Zhang (Addgene plasmid # 234659 ; http://n2t.net/addgene:234659 ; RRID:Addgene_234659)
